>Addgene plasmid #107032 | pX551-miniCMV-SaCas9 | addgene full sequence | sequence record 208547 | Addgene NGS Result
CCTGCAGGCAGCTGCGCGCTCGCTCGCTCACTGAGGCCGCCCGGGCGTCGGGCGACCTTTGGTCGCCCGG
CCTCAGTGAGCGAGCGAGCGCGCAGAGAGGGAGTGGCCAACTCCATCACTAGGGGTTCCTGCGGCCTCTA
GATAATACGACTCACTATAGGGGGATCCACGTATGTCGAGGTAGGCGTGTACGGTGGGAGGCCTATATAA
GCAGAGCTCGTTTAGTGAACCGTCAGATCGCCTGGAGGTACCGCCACCACCGGTGCCACCATGGCCCCAA
AGAAGAAGCGGAAGGTCGGTATCCACGGAGTCCCAGCAGCCAAGCGGAACTACATCCTGGGCCTGGACAT
CGGCATCACCAGCGTGGGCTACGGCATCATCGACTACGAGACACGGGACGTGATCGATGCCGGCGTGCGG
CTGTTCAAAGAGGCCAACGTGGAAAACAACGAGGGCAGGCGGAGCAAGAGAGGCGCCAGAAGGCTGAAGC
GGCGGAGGCGGCATAGAATCCAGAGAGTGAAGAAGCTGCTGTTCGACTACAACCTGCTGACCGACCACAG
CGAGCTGAGCGGCATCAACCCCTACGAGGCCAGAGTGAAGGGCCTGAGCCAGAAGCTGAGCGAGGAAGAG
TTCTCTGCCGCCCTGCTGCACCTGGCCAAGAGAAGAGGCGTGCACAACGTGAACGAGGTGGAAGAGGACA
CCGGCAACGAGCTGTCCACCAAAGAGCAGATCAGCCGGAACAGCAAGGCCCTGGAAGAGAAATACGTGGC
CGAACTGCAGCTGGAACGGCTGAAGAAAGACGGCGAAGTGCGGGGCAGCATCAACAGATTCAAGACCAGC
GACTACGTGAAAGAAGCCAAACAGCTGCTGAAGGTGCAGAAGGCCTACCACCAGCTGGACCAGAGCTTCA
TCGACACCTACATCGACCTGCTGGAAACCCGGCGGACCTACTATGAGGGACCTGGCGAGGGCAGCCCCTT
CGGCTGGAAGGACATCAAAGAATGGTACGAGATGCTGATGGGCCACTGCACCTACTTCCCCGAGGAACTG
CGGAGCGTGAAGTACGCCTACAACGCCGACCTGTACAACGCCCTGAACGACCTGAACAATCTCGTGATCA
CCAGGGACGAGAACGAGAAGCTGGAATATTACGAGAAGTTCCAGATCATCGAGAACGTGTTCAAGCAGAA
GAAGAAGCCCACCCTGAAGCAGATCGCCAAAGAAATCCTCGTGAACGAAGAGGATATTAAGGGCTACAGA
GTGACCAGCACCGGCAAGCCCGAGTTCACCAACCTGAAGGTGTACCACGACATCAAGGACATTACCGCCC
GGAAAGAGATTATTGAGAACGCCGAGCTGCTGGATCAGATTGCCAAGATCCTGACCATCTACCAGAGCAG
CGAGGACATCCAGGAAGAACTGACCAATCTGAACTCCGAGCTGACCCAGGAAGAGATCGAGCAGATCTCT
AATCTGAAGGGCTATACCGGCACCCACAACCTGAGCCTGAAGGCCATCAACCTGATCCTGGACGAGCTGT
GGCACACCAACGACAACCAGATCGCTATCTTCAACCGGCTGAAGCTGGTGCCCAAGAAGGTGGACCTGTC
CCAGCAGAAAGAGATCCCCACCACCCTGGTGGACGACTTCATCCTGAGCCCCGTCGTGAAGAGAAGCTTC
ATCCAGAGCATCAAAGTGATCAACGCCATCATCAAGAAGTACGGCCTGCCCAACGACATCATTATCGAGC
TGGCCCGCGAGAAGAACTCCAAGGACGCCCAGAAAATGATCAACGAGATGCAGAAGCGGAACCGGCAGAC
CAACGAGCGGATCGAGGAAATCATCCGGACCACCGGCAAAGAGAACGCCAAGTACCTGATCGAGAAGATC
AAGCTGCACGACATGCAGGAAGGCAAGTGCCTGTACAGCCTGGAAGCCATCCCTCTGGAAGATCTGCTGA
ACAACCCCTTCAACTATGAGGTGGACCACATCATCCCCAGAAGCGTGTCCTTCGACAACAGCTTCAACAA
CAAGGTGCTCGTGAAGCAGGAAGAAAACAGCAAGAAGGGCAACCGGACCCCATTCCAGTACCTGAGCAGC
AGCGACAGCAAGATCAGCTACGAAACCTTCAAGAAGCACATCCTGAATCTGGCCAAGGGCAAGGGCAGAA
TCAGCAAGACCAAGAAAGAGTATCTGCTGGAAGAACGGGACATCAACAGGTTCTCCGTGCAGAAAGACTT
CATCAACCGGAACCTGGTGGATACCAGATACGCCACCAGAGGCCTGATGAACCTGCTGCGGAGCTACTTC
AGAGTGAACAACCTGGACGTGAAAGTGAAGTCCATCAATGGCGGCTTCACCAGCTTTCTGCGGCGGAAGT
GGAAGTTTAAGAAAGAGCGGAACAAGGGGTACAAGCACCACGCCGAGGACGCCCTGATCATTGCCAACGC
CGATTTCATCTTCAAAGAGTGGAAGAAACTGGACAAGGCCAAAAAAGTGATGGAAAACCAGATGTTCGAG
GAAAAGCAGGCCGAGAGCATGCCCGAGATCGAAACCGAGCAGGAGTACAAAGAGATCTTCATCACCCCCC
ACCAGATCAAGCACATTAAGGACTTCAAGGACTACAAGTACAGCCACCGGGTGGACAAGAAGCCTAATAG
AGAGCTGATTAACGACACCCTGTACTCCACCCGGAAGGACGACAAGGGCAACACCCTGATCGTGAACAAT
CTGAACGGCCTGTACGACAAGGACAATGACAAGCTGAAAAAGCTGATCAACAAGAGCCCCGAAAAGCTGC
TGATGTACCACCACGACCCCCAGACCTACCAGAAACTGAAGCTGATTATGGAACAGTACGGCGACGAGAA
GAATCCCCTGTACAAGTACTACGAGGAAACCGGGAACTACCTGACCAAGTACTCCAAAAAGGACAACGGC
CCCGTGATCAAGAAGATTAAGTATTACGGCAACAAACTGAACGCCCATCTGGACATCACCGACGACTACC
CCAACAGCAGAAACAAGGTCGTGAAGCTGTCCCTGAAGCCCTACAGATTCGACGTGTACCTGGACAATGG
CGTGTACAAGTTCGTGACCGTGAAGAATCTGGATGTGATCAAAAAAGAAAACTACTACGAAGTGAATAGC
AAGTGCTATGAGGAAGCTAAGAAGCTGAAGAAGATCAGCAACCAGGCCGAGTTTATCGCCTCCTTCTACA
ACAACGATCTGATCAAGATCAACGGCGAGCTGTATAGAGTGATCGGCGTGAACAACGACCTGCTGAACCG
GATCGAAGTGAACATGATCGACATCACCTACCGCGAGTACCTGGAAAACATGAACGACAAGAGGCCCCCC
AGGATCATTAAGACAATCGCCTCCAAGACCCAGAGCATTAAGAAGTACAGCACAGACATTCTGGGCAACC
TGTATGAAGTGAAATCTAAGAAGCACCCTCAGATCATCAAAAAGGGCAAAAGGCCGGCGGCCACGAAAAA
GGCCGGCCAGGCAAAAAAGAAAAAGGGATCCTACCCATACGATGTTCCAGATTACGCTTACCCATACGAT
GTTCCAGATTACGCTTACCCATACGATGTTCCAGATTACGCTTAAGAATTCAATAAAAGATCTTTATTTT
CATTAGATCTGTGTGTTGGTTTTTTGTGTGCGGCCGCAGGAACCCCTAGTGATGGAGTTGGCCACTCCCT
CTCTGCGCGCTCGCTCGCTCACTGAGGCCGGGCGACCAAAGGTCGCCCGACGCCCGGGCTTTGCCCGGGC
GGCCTCAGTGAGCGAGCGAGCGCGCAGCTGCCTGCAGGGGCGCCTGATGCGGTATTTTCTCCTTACGCAT
CTGTGCGGTATTTCACACCGCATA
[95 nt withheld, positions 3875-3969]
T
[46 nt withheld, positions 3971-4016]
C
[141 nt withheld, positions 4018-4158]
CCTTTGACGTTGGAGTCCACGTTCTTT
[37 nt withheld, positions 4186-4222]
ACTCTATCTCGGGCTATTCTTTTGATTTATAAGGGATTTTGCCGATTTCGGTCTATTGGTTAAAAAATGA
GCTGATTTAACAAAAATTTAACGCGAATTTTAACAAAATATTAACGTTTACAATTTTATGGTGCACTCTC
AGTACAATCTGCTCTGATGCCGCATAGTTAAGCCAGCCCCGACACCCGCCAACACCCGCTGACGCGCCCT
GACGGGCTTGTCTGCTCCCGGCATCCGCTTACAGACAAGCTGTGACCGTCTCCGGGAGCTGCATGTGTCA
GAGGTTTTCACCGTCATCACCGAAACGCGCGAGACGAAAGGGCCTCGTGATACGCCTATTTTTATAGGTT
AATGTCATGATAATAATGGTTTCTTAGACGTCAGGTGGCACTTTTCGGGGAAATGTGCGCGGAACCCCTA
TTTGTTTATTTTTCTAAATACATTCAAATATGTATCCGCTCATGAGACAATAACCCTGATAAATGCTTCA
ATAATATTGAAAAAGGAAGAGTATGAGTATTCAACATTTCCGTGTCGCCCTTATTCCCTTTTTTGCGGCA
TTTTGCCTTCCTGTTTTTGCTCACCCAGAAACGCTGGTGAAAGTAAAAGATGCTGAAGATCAGTTGGGTG
CACGAGTGGGTTACATCGAACTGGATCTCAACAGCGGTAAGATCCTTGAGAGTTTTCGCCCCGAAGAACG
TTTTCCAATGATGAGCACTTTTAAAGTTCTGCTATGTGGCGCGGTATTATCCCGTATTGACGCCGGGCAA
GAGCAACTCGGTCGCCGCATACACTATTCTCAGAATGACTTGGTTGAGTACTCACCAGTCACAGAAAAGC
ATCTTACGGATGGCATGACAGTAAGAGAATTATGCAGTGCTGCCATAACCATGAGTGATAACACTGCGGC
CAACTTACTTCTGACAACGATCGGAGGACCGAAGGAGCTAACCGCTTTTTTGCACAACATGGGGGATCAT
GTAACTCGCCTTGATCGTTGGGAACCGGAGCTGAATGAAGCCATACCAAACGACGAGCGTGACACCACGA
TGCCTGTAGCAATGGCAACAACGTTGCGCAAACTATTAACTGGCGAACTACTTACTCTAGCTTCCCGGCA
ACAATTAATAGACTGGATGGAGGCGGATAAAGTTGCAGGACCACTTCTGCGCTCGGCCCTTCCGGCTGGC
TGGTTTATTGCTGATAAATCTGGAGCCGGTGAGCGTGGAAGCCGCGGTATCATTGCAGCACTGGGGCCAG
ATGGTAAGCCCTCCCGTATCGTAGTTATCTACACGACGGGGAGTCAGGCAACTATGGATGAACGAAATAG
ACAGATCGCTGAGATAGGTGCCTCACTGATTAAGCATTGGTAACTGTCAGACCAAGTTTACTCATATATA
CTTTAGATTGATTTAAAACTTCATTTTTAATTTAAAAGGATCTAGGTGAAGATCCTTTTTGATAATCTCA
TGACCAAAATCCCTTAACGTGAGTTTTCGTTCCACTGAGCGTCAGACCCCGTAGAAAAGATCAAAGGATC
TTCTTGAGATCCTTTTTTTCTGCGCGTAATCTGCTGCTTGCAAACAAAAAAACCACCGCTACCAGCGGTG
GTTTGTTTGCCGGATCAAGAGCTACCAACTCTTTTTCCGAAGGTAACTGGCTTCAGCAGAGCGCAGATAC
CAAATACTGTTCTTCTAGTGTAGCCGTAGTTAGGCCACCACTTCAAGAACTCTGTAGCACCGCCTACATA
CCTCGCTCTGCTAATCCTGTTACCAGTGGCTGCTGCCAGTGGCGATAAGTCGTGTCTTACCGGGTTGGAC
TCAAGACGATAGTTACCGGATAAGGCGCAGCGGTCGGGCTGAACGGGGGGTTCGTGCACACAGCCCAGCT
TGGAGCGAACGACCTACACCGAACTGAGATACCTACAGCGTGAGCTATGAGAAAGCGCCACGCTTCCCGA
AGGGAGAAAGGCGGACAGGTATCCGGTAAGCGGCAGGGTCGGAACAGGAGAGCGCACGAGGGAGCTTCCA
GGGGGAAACGCCTGGTATCTTTATAGTCCTGTCGGGTTTCGCCACCTCTGACTTGAGCGTCGATTTTTGT
GATGCTCGTCAGGGGGGCGGAGCCTATGGAAAAACGCCAGCAACGCGGCCTTTTTACGGTTCCTGGCCTT
TTGCTGGCCTTTTGCTCACATGT
Features (pLannotate 1.2.2; 18 found; start..end, strand, type, name):
     12..39      +  repeat_region  AAV2 ITR (fragment): inverted terminal repeat of adeno-associated virus serotype 2 inverted
     68..95      +  repeat_region  AAV2 ITR (fragment): inverted terminal repeat of adeno-associated virus serotype 2 inverted
    143..161     +  promoter       T7 promoter: promoter for bacteriophage T7 RNA polymerase
    180..218     +  promoter       minimal CMV promoter: human cytomegalovirus (CMV) immediate early promoter
    322..3477    +  CDS            cas9: CAS9_STAAU - Experimental evidence at protein level: Swiss-Prot protein existence level 1. CRISPR (clustered regularly interspaced short palindromic repeat) is an adaptive immune system that provides protection against mobile genetic elements (viruses, transposable elements and conjugative plasmids). CRISPR clusters contain spacers, sequences complementary to antecedent mobile elements, and target invading nucleic acids. CRISPR clusters are transcribed and processed into CRISPR RNA (crRNA). In type II CRISPR systems correct processing of pre-crRNA requires a trans- encoded small RNA (tracrRNA)
   3478..3525    +  CDS            nucleoplasmin NLS: bipartite nuclear localization signal from nucleoplasmin
   3532..3548    +  CDS            3xHA (fragment): three tandem HA epitope tags
   3559..3575    +  CDS            3xHA (fragment): three tandem HA epitope tags
   3586..3614    +  CDS            3xHA (fragment): three tandem HA epitope tags
   3622..3670    +  polyA_signal   poly(A) signal: synthetic polyadenylation signal
   3678..3818    +  repeat_region  AAV2 ITR: inverted terminal repeat of adeno-associated virus serotype 2 inverted
   3823..3874    -  misc_feature   bom (fragment): basis of mobility region from pBR322
   3893..4348    +  rep_origin     f1 ori (sequence partly withheld): f1 bacteriophage origin of replication; arrow indicates direction of (+) strand synthesis
   4349..4398    -  misc_feature   bom (fragment): basis of mobility region from pBR322
   4500..4535    -  CDS            rop (fragment): Rop protein, which maintains plasmids at low copy number; rop
   4630..4734    +  promoter       AmpR promoter: bla
   4735..5595    +  CDS            AmpR: β-lactamase; bla; confers resistance to ampicillin, carbenicillin, and related antibiotics
   5766..6354    +  rep_origin     ori: high-copy-number ColE1/pMB1/pBR322/pUC origin of replication
