[The description below was written by a language model from this plasmid's Addgene catalogue record and pLannotate feature annotations shown in this document.]
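Description:
pX551-miniCMV-SaCas9 is an AAV transfer plasmid for mammalian expression of the Staphylococcus aureus Cas9 nuclease, built on a pAAV backbone derived from pX551. It is maintained in E. coli as a high-copy plasmid through a ColE1/pUC-type origin and selected with ampicillin via the β-lactamase gene and its native promoter. The backbone also carries an f1 phage origin and short remnants of pBR322 bom and rop sequences. The record lists a recombination-deficient propagation strain, consistent with the need to keep the repeat-rich ITRs stable.

The payload lies between AAV2 inverted terminal repeats, which direct replication and packaging of the intervening DNA into AAV particles when rep, cap and helper functions are supplied in trans. The right-hand ITR is annotated in full, whereas the left-hand one is detected only as two short fragments in the sequencing result. Whether that reflects a real truncation or difficulty sequencing the repeat cannot be determined from the record. Inside the ITRs, a very short minimal CMV promoter, preceded by a T7 promoter, drives the SaCas9 coding sequence. The sequence is fused at its C-terminus to a bipartite nucleoplasmin nuclear localization signal and a 3xHA epitope tag for detection, and it ends in a compact synthetic polyadenylation signal.

Pairing the small SaCas9 orthologue with minimal regulatory elements keeps the cassette well within the AAV packaging limit. No guide RNA cassette is annotated, so a guide would presumably have to be provided from a separate vector. The record gives the purpose simply as AAV-based SaCas9 expression from the miniCMV promoter for CRISPR applications. The cloning sites used are not recorded.
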