Addgene plasmid #107032: pX551-miniCMV-SaCas9
Purpose: AAV plasmid expressing SaCas9 under control of miniCMV promoter
Depositing lab: Alex Hewitt. Depositing organization: Centre for Eye Research Australia.
Backbone
  Vector backbone: pAAV
  Backbone manufacturer: derived from pX551 (Addgene#60957)
  Vector type: Mammalian Expression, AAV, CRISPR
Growth in bacteria
  Bacterial resistance: Ampicillin, 100 μg/mL
  Growth temperature: 37°C
  Growth strain: NEB Stable
  Copy number: High Copy
Gene/Insert
  Gene/Insert name: SaCas9
  Cloning method: Restriction Enzyme; 5′ cloning site unknown (unknown if destroyed); 3′ cloning site unknown (unknown if destroyed)
Terms and licenses: Academic/Nonprofit Terms; Industry Terms: Not Available to Industry
How to cite: pX551-miniCMV-SaCas9 was a gift from Alex Hewitt (Addgene plasmid # 107032 ; http://n2t.net/addgene:107032 ; RRID:Addgene_107032)
